Addgene plasmid #195957: 769 pME mCerulean-CAAX
Purpose: Gateway pME fluorophore
Depositing lab: Kristen Kwan & Christian Mosimann. Depositing organization: University of Utah. Publication: Next-generation plasmids for transgenesis in zebrafish and beyond. Kemmler CL, Moran HR, Murray BF, Scoresby A, Klem JR, Eckert RL, Lepovsky E, Bertho S, Nieuwenhuize S, Burger S, D'Agati G, Betz C, Puller AC, Felker A, Ditrychova K, Botschi S, Affolter M, Rohner N, Lovely CB, Kwan KM, Burger A, Mosimann C. Development. 2023 Mar 28:dev.201531. doi: 10.1242/dev.201531. PubMed 36975217.
Backbone
  Vector backbone: pENTR/D
  Vector type: Other
Growth in bacteria
  Bacterial resistance: Kanamycin, 50 μg/mL
  Growth temperature: 37°C
  Growth strain: DH5alpha
  Copy number: High Copy
Gene/Insert
  Gene/Insert name: mCerulean-CAAX (membrane)
  Species: Other
  Cloning method: Restriction Enzyme; 5′ cloning site Unknown (unknown if destroyed)
Terms and licenses: Academic/Nonprofit Terms; Industry Terms: Not Available to Industry
Depositor comments: Please visit https://www.biorxiv.org/content/10.1101/2022.12.13.520107v1.article-info for bioRxiv preprint.
How to cite: 769 pME mCerulean-CAAX was a gift from Kristen Kwan & Christian Mosimann (Addgene plasmid # 195957 ; http://n2t.net/addgene:195957 ; RRID:Addgene_195957)
