[The description below was written by a language model from this plasmid's Addgene catalogue record and pLannotate feature annotations shown in this document.]
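Description:
769 pME mCerulean-CAAX is a Gateway middle-entry (pME) clone built on the pENTR/D backbone and carries a membrane-targeted cyan fluorescent protein as its payload. It is a small bacterial plasmid of about 3.3 kb, maintained at high copy in E. coli through a ColE1/pUC-type origin and selected with kanamycin via an aminoglycoside phosphotransferase (KanR) gene. The rrnB T1 and T2 terminators lie upstream of the recombination cassette, where they are typical of entry vectors and limit read-through transcription into the insert. Short lacZα and lacI fragments and a T7 promoter beyond attL2, oriented back towards the insert, appear to be backbone remnants rather than functional parts of the design.

The insert sits between attL1 and attL2 sites and consists of the mCerulean coding sequence, a monomeric Aequorea victoria-derived cyan fluorophore, followed closely by a short fragment of human H-Ras. This fragment supplies the C-terminal CAAX motif, a prenylation signal that anchors the fusion protein to the membrane, so that expressing cells are outlined rather than filled with fluorescence. No eukaryotic promoter or polyadenylation signal is annotated within the att-flanked region. This is expected for an entry clone, since those elements are normally provided by other components when the cassette is moved by LR recombination into a destination vector, typically in multisite assemblies with 5′ promoter and 3′ entry clones. The plasmid belongs to a toolkit of modules for transgenesis in zebrafish and other systems, where it serves as a ready-made membrane-localised cyan reporter to be placed under regulatory elements chosen by the user.
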