Features (pLannotate 1.2.2; 11 found; start..end, strand, type, name):
     14..50      -  CDS            lacZα (fragment): LacZα fragment of β-galactosidase; lacZ fragment
     66..165     +  protein_bind   attL1: mutant version of attL; recombination site for the Gateway® LR reaction LR Clonase™
    171..887     +  CDS            mCerulean: mCerulean is a basic (constitutively fluorescent) cyan fluorescent protein published in 2005, derived from Aequorea victoria. It is reported to be a very rapidly-maturing monomer.
    897..959     +  CDS            H-Ras (fragment): human small GTPase proto-oncoprotein
    961..1060    -  protein_bind   attL2: mutant version of attL; recombination site for the Gateway® LR reaction LR Clonase™
   1078..1096    -  promoter       T7 promoter: promoter for bacteriophage T7 RNA polymerase
   1230..2039    +  CDS            KanR: aminoglycoside phosphotransferase; aph(3')-Ia; confers resistance to kanamycin in bacteria or G418 (Geneticin®) in eukaryotes
   2186..2774    +  rep_origin     ori: high-copy-number ColE1/pMB1/pBR322/pUC origin of replication
   2957..3049    +  CDS            lacI (fragment): lac repressor; lacI; The lac repressor binds to the lac operator to inhibit transcription in E. coli. This inhibition can be relieved by adding lactose or isopropyl-β-D-thiogalactopyranoside (IPTG).
   3104..3131    -  terminator     rrnB T2 terminator: transcription terminator T2 from the E. coli rrnB gene
   3263..3306    +  terminator     rrnB T1 terminator: Escherichia coli rrnB; transcription terminator T1 from the E. coli rrnB gene
>Addgene plasmid #195957 | 769 pME mCerulean-CAAX | addgene full sequence | sequence record 385878 | Addgene NGS Result
CGCTAGCATGGATGTTTTCCCAGTCACGACGTTGTAAAACGACGGCCAGTCTTAAGCTCGGGCCCCAAAT
AATGATTTTATTTTGACTGATAGTGACCTGTTCGTTGCAACAAATTGATGAGCAATGCTTTTTTATAATG
CCAACTTTGTACAAAAAAGCAGGCTGGACCATGGTGAGCAAGGGCGAGGAGCTGTTCACCGGGGTGGTGC
CCATCCTGGTCGAGCTGGACGGCGACGTAAACGGCCACAAGTTCAGCGTGTCCGGCGAGGGCGAGGGCGA
TGCCACCTACGGCAAGCTGACCCTGAAGTTCATCTGCACCACCGGCAAGCTGCCCGTGCCCTGGCCCACC
CTCGTGACCACCCTGACCTGGGGCGTGCAGTGCTTCGCCCGCTACCCCGACCACATGAAGCAGCACGACT
TCTTCAAGTCCGCCATGCCCGAAGGCTACGTCCAGGAGCGCACCATCTTCTTCAAGGACGACGGCAACTA
CAAGACCCGCGCCGAGGTGAAGTTCGAGGGCGACACCCTGGTGAACCGCATCGAGCTGAAGGGCATCGAC
TTCAAGGAGGACGGCAACATCCTGGGGCACAAGCTGGAGTACAACGCCATCAGCGACAACGTCTATATCA
CCGCCGACAAGCAGAAGAACGGCATCAAGGCCAACTTCAAGATCCGCCACAACATCGAGGACGGCAGCGT
GCAGCTCGCCGACCACTACCAGCAGAACACCCCCATCGGCGACGGCCCCGTGCTGCTGCCCGACAACCAC
TACCTGAGCACCCAGTCCAAGCTGAGCAAAGACCCCAACGAGAAGCGCGATCACATGGTCCTGCTGGAGT
TCGTGACCGCCGCCGGGATCACTCTCGGCATGGACGAGCTGTACAAGGGGCGCGCCAAGCTGAACCCTCC
TGATGAGAGTGGCCCCGGCTGCATGAGCTGCAAGTGTGTGCTCTCCTGACACCCAGCTTTCTTGTACAAA
GTTGGCATTATAAGAAAGCATTGCTTATCAATTTGTTGCAACGAACAGGTCACTATCAGTCAAAATAAAA
TCATTATTTGCCATCCAGCTGATATCCCCTATAGTGAGTCGTATTACATGGTCATAGCTGTTTCCTGGCA
GCTCTGGCCCGTGTCTCAAAATCTCTGATGTTACATTGCACAAGATAAAAATATATCATCATGAACAATA
AAACTGTCTGCTTACATAAACAGTAATACAAGGGGTGTTATGAGCCATATTCAACGGGAAACGTCGAGGC
CGCGATTAAATTCCAACATGGATGCTGATTTATATGGGTATAAATGGGCTCGCGATAATGTCGGGCAATC
AGGTGCGACAATCTATCGCTTGTATGGGAAGCCCGATGCGCCAGAGTTGTTTCTGAAACATGGCAAAGGT
AGCGTTGCCAATGATGTTACAGATGAGATGGTCAGACTAAACTGGCTGACGGAATTTATGCCTCTTCCGA
CCATCAAGCATTTTATCCGTACTCCTGATGATGCATGGTTACTCACCACTGCGATCCCCGGAAAAACAGC
ATTCCAGGTATTAGAAGAATATCCTGATTCAGGTGAAAATATTGTTGATGCGCTGGCAGTGTTCCTGCGC
CGGTTGCATTCGATTCCTGTTTGTAATTGTCCTTTTAACAGCGATCGCGTATTTCGTCTCGCTCAGGCGC
AATCACGAATGAATAACGGTTTGGTTGATGCGAGTGATTTTGATGACGAGCGTAATGGCTGGCCTGTTGA
ACAAGTCTGGAAAGAAATGCATAAACTTTTGCCATTCTCACCGGATTCAGTCGTCACTCATGGTGATTTC
TCACTTGATAACCTTATTTTTGACGAGGGGAAATTAATAGGTTGTATTGATGTTGGACGAGTCGGAATCG
CAGACCGATACCAGGATCTTGCCATCCTATGGAACTGCCTCGGTGAGTTTTCTCCTTCATTACAGAAACG
GCTTTTTCAAAAATATGGTATTGATAATCCTGATATGAATAAATTGCAGTTTCATTTGATGCTCGATGAG
TTTTTCTAATCAGAATTGGTTAATTGGTTGTAACACTGGCAGAGCATTACGCTGACTTGACGGGACGGCG
CAAGCTCATGACCAAAATCCCTTAACGTGAGTTACGCGTCGTTCCACTGAGCGTCAGACCCCGTAGAAAA
GATCAAAGGATCTTCTTGAGATCCTTTTTTTCTGCGCGTAATCTGCTGCTTGCAAACAAAAAAACCACCG
CTACCAGCGGTGGTTTGTTTGCCGGATCAAGAGCTACCAACTCTTTTTCCGAAGGTAACTGGCTTCAGCA
GAGCGCAGATACCAAATACTGTTCTTCTAGTGTAGCCGTAGTTAGGCCACCACTTCAAGAACTCTGTAGC
ACCGCCTACATACCTCGCTCTGCTAATCCTGTTACCAGTGGCTGCTGCCAGTGGCGATAAGTCGTGTCTT
ACCGGGTTGGACTCAAGACGATAGTTACCGGATAAGGCGCAGCGGTCGGGCTGAACGGGGGGTTCGTGCA
CACAGCCCAGCTTGGAGCGAACGACCTACACCGAACTGAGATACCTACAGCGTGAGCTATGAGAAAGCGC
CACGCTTCCCGAAGGGAGAAAGGCGGACAGGTATCCGGTAAGCGGCAGGGTCGGAACAGGAGAGCGCACG
AGGGAGCTTCCAGGGGGAAACGCCTGGTATCTTTATAGTCCTGTCGGGTTTCGCCACCTCTGACTTGAGC
GTCGATTTTTGTGATGCTCGTCAGGGGGGCGGAGCCTATGGAAAAACGCCAGCAACGCGGCCTTTTTACG
GTTCCTGGCCTTTTGCTGGCCTTTTGCTCACATGTTCTTTCCTGCGTTATCCCCTGATTCTGTGGATAAC
CGTATTACCGCCTTTGAGTGAGCTGATACCGCTCGCCGCAGCCGAACGACCGAGCGCAGCGAGTCAGTGA
GCGAGGAAGCGGAAGAGCGCCCAATACGCAAACCGCCTCTCCCCGCGCGTTGGCCGATTCATTAATGCAG
CTGGCACGACAGGTTTCCCGACTGGAAAGCGGGCAGTGAGCGCAACGCAATTAATACGCGTACCGCTAGC
CAGGAAGAGTTTGTAGAAACGCAAAAAGGCCATCCGTCAGGATGGCCTTCTGCTTAGTTTGATGCCTGGC
AGTTTATGGCGGGCGTCCTGCCCGCCACCCTCCGGGCCGTTGCTTCACAACGTTCAAATCCGCTCCCGGC
GGATTTGTCCTACTCAGGAGAGCGTTCACCGACAAACAACAGATAAAACGAAAGGCCCAGTCTTCCGACT
GAGCCTTTCGTTTTATTTGATGCCTGGCAGTTCCCTACTCTCGCGTTAA
